>Addgene plasmid #97133 | Tol2-lyzC-microRNA 730-Dendra2 | addgene full sequence | sequence record 182766 | Addgene NGS Result
CCAGCATATGCTTAAAGATAGCCATGCTCCAGGTCCTTGTGTCCTTCTAAGGTCTGTTTGTGGTTTAAGC
TGTTTGTTGACACACGCTTGTCATCTCCATTTTTCTGTGAAGTTATTGTCAGTTTATTGCACACTGGGTT
GCATTAAGCTGCAGTTTTTTCACAACAGTTTTCCACATTGTAACAGTCAGTCTCCAAATTATTCCATCAG
TCCTCAAATTTAGTCATTTGAGGCCATGAAAACACTTAAAACTACATGAAGGTAGTTTGGCATTAGGTTT
TAGACTTGTTCTTGTTTGGCATATTGCAACCTGTGTAAAAATGATTTGATTTTTATTTTTTTTTTTTTTT
TTTCAGAAAGAAACGGTCCAAAAAGAGTTATGTGAACATTTATCCATGTGTTTAATGTTTTTTAAATTAA
AAAAAAACATTTTTATTAAACCACTTGTGACTAAACCTTTTTTAGTTATTCTATTTTGTGACGAGTCTGA
ATGGCCAAAGTACTCTTGAATCCAAAATCTTTATAGTAAAATGTTTAATCTTACTTGCAGTGTTGGGTAT
AATTTGTAACAAAGTTGAATTCCATATCTGCTGAGTGAAAAAGTAAAGTAAGAGATTGCTGTAAATATTT
AGGTTATTTATTTATTAATACAATATAGAAAGTAACAAAACACAATGTAAAAAATCAATAAAGAAAGTAA
ATATTAAAAGTAATGATAAACTAATGATGTAAACAATATTAGCAACAAAGTTTGTACAATTCAGGGAGGG
TAAAGAATTTCACCTAATAGTCAAACTCTGTATTAAATAATATAAAATCTTTGTTCTTAGTCTGAAGAGG
AGACTGTGAGAGAAAGCTTACTGGTTGTTAAATTAGAAAATTTGTAACTTGCAGATTAAAATGATTTAAA
TAATTTTATAAAGGCCATGTTTGAAACAAATGTAAAAACATAATAAATGTTAAGAATTTCAGATATTGAG
ATTTTACAATTTAAAAAAAGCAATAAAGTAATAGCAGAGACCTACACTCTTAAAGTAAATTACCCAACTC
TGCTTACTAGTAACTTTTGGAATAGTTACTAGTATCCATTGAACAAATACTAGAATCTAATTAAATTGTG
TGAGTGTCCAATGAAAAGATTCTTGTATTTAAAACAGTACCAGTATCTATATATGTACAAAATTTAGTGC
TAGCAAAATGCAAATAAATACTACTGCATATAATGGATTGCATTGTAAATCGACTCGCCATAATACATTT
ATTTCCTATTTTTACTTTTAACAAAAAATAAGTTCACTGAGTATTTCATGTCATTAAATCGCATTAAACC
TCTTGCATGCTTTATGTACACTAGTGCAGTTCGCTAAATGACCACCGGTGTCACTAATAACACGATCGTT
TCTGAATTCTGCATTAAACGCCATTTATACGTTGCTCTTATTAGTAAACAATTTCTCCATCATGAGCTCG
ACCAGTATTGCATATTTCATCCTCTTAAATCCAGAGTTGTTTCTTTTAATCACTTTCTCTTCATGATAAA
AGCAGTTTTTGGTTTTCAGAAGTTTACAACAAACCCAGTCAGTTATTGCCTCAGCAAACACTGGAGCAAC
TGCACACTTGTGAAAAGCTTCTTGCGAAACACAAACCTTTCTCTGGACTTATAAATAAAGGCATTCAGCA
GCTCCACCATACACCTCCACTGGTCTTGATAAAGCAGATATCAGCAGTGATACAGGTACCGCCACCATGG
ATGAGGAAATCGCTGCCCTGGTCGTTGACAACGGCTCCGGTATGTGCAAAGCCGGTTTTGCTGGAGATGA
TGCCCCTCGTGCTGTTTTCCCCTCCATTGTTGGACGACCCAGACATCAGGTACATTTAATAAACCATCCT
AATAACATGTTAATCATATTGAACCACATTAAACTCTCATTTGTGCATTTTACATCTTTTAAAACCGATT
TATATTCGTTTTTAGATAATGAAGTTTATTAAAGTGTTAATTCACAGCTTTATTGCTTGTTTTGAGAATC
TGCTTGCATAAGTGATTTTTAAACTTGATCTGATTTTCGTTTGTTTCGAAGTTCTTCAGCTTTGAAAGTC
AGATCTTCAATTCACAGCCATGCCATAGTTTTAGGATACAGTATAAGTAGACGAATTGGGATGCATCGTA
GATTTTATGCTGTGTTTGTTATGGTTTTTCAGTGGTAGAGATTTTCAGAGTATTATTAGGGTTATAGTCA
GTGTCAGGTTTATTTATCGTCAGCGTGATGGGCAAAAAACAGCTGGCAGTACGGGCTGTGACCGCAGGGA
AGTCATTAAAAATGAACCCCCTTTTAAATTTATAAAGTGTTCCGAGAAAATGACCAGTTAAAATTTCAGT
TCAAACGTAATGCAATTAAACTGCAATCTCAGTACCGAGCAGGCATCCAATAAGGGGTTCTCCGGTCTCC
TCATTGTGCATGCTGTGTGTCTTCAGTCTGGTCCTCACAGCGCCTGCAATGTGGAGGCTAGGGGACTCAG
AGACAGCAGATAAACAACACACACAGAGCCAGTCGAACAGCAGCCGCTGCTGAAGTCAAAGGTATCCATT
ATGTTTTATTTTGCTGTTAATGTAGCTTGTGGAAAACACCTGGTAATTAGATTGAAGTGAACTCCTGCCC
TCAGCCAACTGCTGTTACTCTCGCCCAGAAATCTGCGCCAACATGGACACACCCAGTGGAGCAAGCCATC
TGATTTTCATGGTCAGATTGTAAAGAAGCAATTACTCTTGGACAGTTTAAGCAGAAAAGCCACCAAGTCA
AGTCACTGGTCATATGATGAACTCGAAGATCTAATAAAAGTTAATTTAAGCGTTCATTACAATAAATTCA
AGTGAATCTGTTTTAAGCTAGCCTTTAACGTTTTTAAATTCCTTCAAACAAATTAGTTCCTCTTTGCAGT
TCCTCATTTCTCGGTGAGCTGGTGCTTTAATCCCTTTACTTTTTCTTCCTCTAGGGAGTGATGGTTGGCA
TGGGACGAATTAATTCCTGCAGCCCGGGGGTACCGGTCGCCACCATGAACACCCCGGGAATTAACCTGAT
CAAGGAGGACATGCGCGTGAAGGTGCACATGGAGGGCAACGTGAACGGCCACGCCTTCGTGATCGAGGGC
GAGGGCAAGGGCAAGCCCTACGAGGGCACCCAGACCGCCAACCTGACCGTGAAGGAGGGCGCCCCCCTGC
CCTTCAGCTACGACATCCTGACCACCGCCGTGCACTACGGCAACCGGGTGTTCACCAAGTACCCCGAGGA
CATCCCCGACTACTTCAAGCAGAGCTTCCCCGAGGGCTACAGCTGGGAGCGCACCATGACCTTCGAGGAC
AAGGGCATCTGCACCATCCGCAGCGACATCAGCCTGGAGGGCGACTGCTTCTTCCAGAACGTGCGCTTCA
AGGGCACCAACTTCCCCCCCAACGGCCCCGTGATGCAGAAGAAAACCCTGAAGTGGGAGCCCAGCACCGA
GAAGCTGCACGTGCGCGACGGCCTGCTGGTGGGCAACATCAACATGGCCCTGCTGCTGGAGGGCGGCGGC
CACTACCTGTGCGACTTCAAGACCACCTACAAGGCCAAGAAGGTGGTGCAGCTGCCCGACGCCCACTTCG
TGGACCACCGCATCGAGATCCTGGGCAACGACAGCGACTACAACAAGGTGAAGCTGTACGAGCACGCCGT
GGCCCGCTACAGCCCCCTGCCCAGCCAGGTGTGGTAATCTAGATCATAATCAGCCATACCACATTTGTAG
AGGTTTTACTTGCTTTAAAAAACCTCCCACACCTCCCCCTGAACCTGAAACATAAAATGAATGCAATTGT
TGTTGTTAACTTGTTTATTGCAGCTTATAATGGTTACAAATAAAGCAATAGCATCACAAATTTCACAAAT
AAAGCATTTTTTTCACTGCATTCTAGTTGTGGTTTGTCCAAACTCATCAATGTATCTTAAGGCGTAAATT
GTAAGCGTTAATATTTTGTTAAAATTCGCGTTAAATTTTTGTTAAATCAGCTCATTTTTTAACCAATAGG
CCGAAATCGGCGGATCCTGCGGCCGCAAGGGAAAATAGAATGAAGTGATCTCCAAAAAATAAGTACTTTT
TGACTGTAAATAAAATTGTAAGGAGTAAAAAGTACTTTTTTTTCTAAAAAAATGTAATTAAGTAAAAGTA
AAAGTATTGATTTTTAATTGTACTCAAGTAAAGTAAAAATCCCCAAAAATAATACTTAAGTACAGTAATC
AAGTAAAATTACTCAAGTACTTTACACCTCTGGTTCTTGACCCCCTACCTTCAGCAAGCCCAGCAGATCC
ACTAGATCTTTTGTTCCCTTTAGTGAGGGTTAATTGCGCGCTTGGCGTAATCATGGTCATAGCTGTTTCC
TGTGTGAAATTGTTATCCGCTCACAATTCCACACAACATACGAGCCGGAAGCATAAAGTGTAAAGCCTGG
GGTGCCTAATGAGTGAGCTAACTCACATTAATTGCGTTGCGCTCACTGCCCGCTTTCCAGTCGGGAAACC
TGTCGTGCCAGCTGCATTAATGAATCGGCCAACGCGCGGGGAGAGGCGGTTTGCGTATTGGGCGCTCTTC
CGCTTCCTCGCTCACTGACTCGCTGCGCTCGGTCGTTCGGCTGCGGCGAGCGGTATCAGCTCACTCAAAG
GCGGTAATACGGTTATCCACAGAATCAGGGGATAACGCAGGAAAGAACATGTGAGCAAAAGGCCAGCAAA
AGGCCAGGAACCGTAAAAAGGCCGCGTTGCTGGCGTTTTTCCATAGGCTCCGCCCCCCTGACGAGCATCA
CAAAAATCGACGCTCAAGTCAGAGGTGGCGAAACCCGACAGGACTATAAAGATACCAGGCGTTTCCCCCT
GGAAGCTCCCTCGTGCGCTCTCCTGTTCCGACCCTGCCGCTTACCGGATACCTGTCCGCCTTTCTCCCTT
CGGGAAGCGTGGCGCTTTCTCATAGCTCACGCTGTAGGTATCTCAGTTCGGTGTAGGTCGTTCGCTCCAA
GCTGGGCTGTGTGCACGAACCCCCCGTTCAGCCCGACCGCTGCGCCTTATCCGGTAACTATCGTCTTGAG
TCCAACCCGGTAAGACACGACTTATCGCCACTGGCAGCAGCCACTGGTAACAGGATTAGCAGAGCGAGGT
ATGTAGGCGGTGCTACAGAGTTCTTGAAGTGGTGGCCTAACTACGGCTACACTAGAAGAACAGTATTTGG
TATCTGCGCTCTGCTGAAGCCAGTTACCTTCGGAAAAAGAGTTGGTAGCTCTTGATCCGGCAAACAAACC
ACCGCTGGTAGCGGTGGTTTTTTTGTTTGCAAGCAGCAGATTACGCGCAGAAAAAAAGGATCTCAAGAAG
ATCCTTTGATCTTTTCTACGGGGTCTGACGCTCAGTGGAACGAAAACTCACGTTAAGGGATTTTGGTCAT
GAGATTATCAAAAAGGATCTTCACCTAGATCCTTTTAAATTAAAAATGAAGTTTTAAATCAATCTAAAGT
ATATATGAGTAAACTTGGTCTGACAGTTACCAATGCTTAATCAGTGAGGCACCTATCTCAGCGATCTGTC
TATTTCGTTCATCCATAGTTGCCTGACTCCCCGTCGTGTAGATAACTACGATACGGGAGGGCTTACCATC
TGGCCCCAGTGCTGCAATGATACCGCGAGACCCACGCTCACCGGCTCCAGATTTATCAGCAATAAACCAG
CCAGCCGGAAGGGCCGAGCGCAGAAGTGGTCCTGCAACTTTATCCGCCTCCATCCAGTCTATTAATTGTT
GCCGGGAAGCTAGAGTAAGTAGTTCGCCAGTTAATAGTTTGCGCAACGTTGTTGCCATTGCTACAGGCAT
CGTGGTGTCACGCTCGTCGTTTGGTATGGCTTCATTCAGCTCCGGTTCCCAACGATCAAGGCGAGTTACA
TGATCCCCCATGTTGTGCAAAAAAGCGGTTAGCTCCTTCGGTCCTCCGATCGTTGTCAGAAGTAAGTTGG
CCGCAGTGTTATCACTCATGGTTATGGCAGCACTGCATAATTCTCTTACTGTCATGCCATCCGTAAGATG
CTTTTCTGTGACTGGTGAGTACTCAACCAAGTCATTCTGAGAATAGTGTATGCGGCGACCGAGTTGCTCT
TGCCCGGCGTCAATACGGGATAATACCGCGCCACATAGCAGAACTTTAAAAGTGCTCATCATTGGAAAAC
GTTCTTCGGGGCGAAAACTCTCAAGGATCTTACCGCTGTTGAGATCCAGTTCGATGTAACCCACTCGTGC
ACCCAACTGATCTTCAGCATCTTTTACTTTCACCAGCGTTTCTGGGTGAGCAAAAACAGGAAGGCAAAAT
GCCGCAAAAAAGGGAATAAGGGCGACACGGAAATGTTGAATACTCATACTCTTCCTTTTTCAATATTATT
GAAGCATTTATCAGGGTTATTGTCTCATGAGCGGATACATATTTGAATGTATTTAGAAAAATAAACAAAT
AGGGGTTCCGCGCACATTTCCCCGAAAAGTGCCACCTAAATTGTAAGCGTTAATATTTTGTTAAAATTCG
CGTTAAATTTTTGTTAAATCAGCTCATTTTTTAACCAATAGGCCGAAATCGGCAAAATCCCTTATAAATC
AAAAGAATAGACCGAGATAGGGT
[37 nt withheld, positions 6674-6710]
AAAGAACGTGGACTCCAACGTCAAAGG
[49 nt withheld, positions 6738-6786]
T
[91 nt withheld, positions 6788-6878]
CACAATGACGGCTACTACATGGTGCCATTCCTTCCTCTTTATAGGAATGGAGACTACCTCCTGTCCAACA
ATGCTCTTGGATACGAGTACGCCTACCTGTTGGACCCAGGTCATTGCACAACACCAGAAATGCCCTCTGA
TCTGCAAAAGACGTGAATATCTGTTCAGACACCCATATCCACTCTGTTCCACACAGGTCAGAGGTTTGTC
CAGGAGTTCTTGACAGAGGTGTAAAAAGTACTCAAAAATTTTACTCAAGTGAAAGTACAAGTACTTAGGG
AAAATTTTACTCAATTAAAAGTAAAAGTATCTGGCTAGAATCTTACTTGAGTAAAAGTAAAAAAGTACTC
CATTAAAATTGTACTTGAGTATTAAGGAAGTAAAAGGCTAGCAAGATCTGCTCGAGATACATTTGATTAG
AAGAGTTTGACTTGGGTTGATTATAGCAAATAGTGGAACACAAACAGATTTTGAAATATTCTTGCAAATT
TATTTATTAAATCCATTCAAATATTGTCATTTTTTGTACTGTGTAATTTATATTGATTTGCTCATACAAT
ATTTACATTTCGCTTAAACAATACACTATTATTTATATTTAAAAATAGCTATATATAAATCAAATGTATA
GCTCTTTTTTACACAATTAATCAAAGCTAAAATATTTGTCACACAAATACAGTAAGCCACTTCACAATGA
TATCTTCAAAATCTGTGCTTGACTGAATCATTTCATTTATTGTTTTGTAATTCACATTATACCTTACGTT
CTCCAGGCACAGTTTGAATTGTTGATAAATGAAGATAATACATCTGATTTAATTAGTCTCCTTTGTTTAT
AATAACTTTAATCTAATTTGATAGTAATAATTCCAGCAATACATCCATTACAATAAAAATCGCTTTTTTA
TTTTGCACATTAGTTTGCCGGTATTTGTTTAAAGTTTCACCATACTTTTAAATCATGTGCTATTTGAAAA
GGGCTGTTATGACTGGAATTAAATGTTTTTTTTTATATCAGTGTTTTAGATTGAAGTACAATATTTATAG
GTAAAATTCA
Features (pLannotate 1.2.2; 17 found; start..end, strand, type, name):
   1747..1869    +  CDS            actba (fragment): ACTB1_DANRE - Also known as bact, bactin1, bactzf. Experimental evidence at protein level: Swiss-Prot protein existence level 1. Actin is a highly conserved protein that polymerizes to produce filaments that form cross-linked networks in the cytoplasm of cells. Actin exists in both monomeric (G-actin) and polymeric (F-actin) forms, both forms playing key functions, such as cell motility and contraction. In addition to their role in the cytoplasmic cytoskeleton, G- and F-actin also localize in the nucleus, and regulate gene transcription and motility and repair of damaged DNA. From Danio rerio
   2437..2514    +  ncRNA          mir-460: Accession: RF00712 - microRNA mir-460
   3022..3040    -  misc_feature   MCS (fragment): pBluescript multiple cloning site
   3055..3744    +  CDS            Dendra2: Dendra2 is a photoconvertible green fluorescent protein published in 2006, derived from Dendronephthya sp.. It has high acid sensitivity.
   3752..3835    +  CDS            large T antigen (fragment): large T antigen from SV40 (simian virus 40)
   3858..3979    +  polyA_signal   SV40 poly(A) signal: SV40 polyadenylation signal
   3986..4071    -  rep_origin     M13 ori (fragment): M13 bacteriophage origin of replication; arrow indicates direction of (+) strand synthesis
   4357..4375    -  promoter       T3 promoter: promoter for bacteriophage T3 RNA polymerase
   4420..4436    -  protein_bind   lac operator: The lac repressor binds to the lac operator to inhibit transcription in E. coli. This inhibition can be relieved by adding lactose or isopropyl-β-D-thiogalactopyranoside (IPTG). lac repressor encoded by lacI
   4444..4474    -  promoter       lac promoter: promoter for the E. coli lac operon
   4489..4510    -  protein_bind   CAP binding site: CAP binding activates transcription in the presence of cAMP. E. coli catabolite activator protein
   4523..4615    -  CDS            lacI (fragment): lac repressor; lacI; The lac repressor binds to the lac operator to inhibit transcription in E. coli. This inhibition can be relieved by adding lactose or isopropyl-β-D-thiogalactopyranoside (IPTG).
   4798..5386    -  rep_origin     ori: high-copy-number ColE1/pMB1/pBR322/pUC origin of replication
   5557..6417    -  CDS            AmpR: β-lactamase; bla; confers resistance to ampicillin, carbenicillin, and related antibiotics
   6418..6522    -  promoter       AmpR promoter: bla
   6548..6878    -  rep_origin     f1 ori (fragment) (sequence partly withheld): f1 bacteriophage origin of replication; arrow indicates direction of (+) strand synthesis
   6876..7103    +  CDS            tyr (fragment) (sequence partly withheld): TYRO_ORYLA - Also known as tyro. Experimental evidence at transcript level: Swiss-Prot protein existence level 2. This is a copper-containing oxidase that functions in the formation of pigments such as melanins and other polyphenolic compounds. From Oryzias latipes (Japanese rice fish) (Japanese killifish).
