[The description below was written by a language model from this plasmid's Addgene catalogue record and pLannotate feature annotations shown in this document.]
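Description:
Tol2-lyzC-microRNA 730-Dendra2 is a zebrafish transgenesis plasmid of about 7.9 kb, built on a Tol2 transposon backbone and intended to overexpress a microRNA together with the fluorescent protein Dendra2. In bacteria it is maintained as a high-copy plasmid through a ColE1/pUC-type origin and selected with ampicillin via the β-lactamase gene and its own promoter. Fragments of f1 and M13 phage origins, a T3 promoter and lac promoter/operator remnants are leftovers of a pBluescript-type cloning vector. The Tol2 arms themselves are not annotated. A short match to medaka tyrosinase may reflect Tol2-flanking sequence, since Tol2 was first found inserted in that gene, but the record does not confirm this.

The name indicates that expression is driven by the lyzC (lysozyme C) promoter, commonly used for neutrophil-restricted expression in zebrafish, although the promoter is not annotated in the feature table. Downstream, the annotation shows a short zebrafish β-actin fragment, then a microRNA hairpin region, then the Dendra2 coding sequence followed by an SV40 large T fragment and the SV40 polyadenylation signal. This layout is consistent with a microRNA carried in non-coding sequence upstream of the reporter, so that one transcript yields both the mature microRNA and Dendra2, which marks expressing cells and can be photoconverted from green to red for cell tracking. The automated annotation labels the hairpin as mir-460 rather than microRNA 730, a discrepancy the record does not resolve. The associated publication describes a phenotypic microRNA screen of neutrophil migration, which fits its use for generating transgenic fish by Tol2 transposase-mediated integration.
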