Addgene plasmid #97133: Tol2-lyzC-microRNA 730-Dendra2
Purpose: overexpression of microRNA and Dendra2 in Zebrafish
Depositing lab: Qing Deng. Depositing organization: Purdue University. Publication: Phenotypical microRNA screen reveals a noncanonical role of CDK2 in regulating neutrophil migration. Hsu AY, Wang D, Liu S, Lu J, Syahirah R, Bennin DA, Huttenlocher A, Umulis DM, Wan J, Deng Q. Proc Natl Acad Sci U S A. 2019 Aug 26. pii: 1905221116. doi: 10.1073/pnas.1905221116. PubMed 31451657.
Backbone
  Vector backbone: Tol2
  Vector type: Zebrafish
Growth in bacteria
  Bacterial resistance: Ampicillin, 100 μg/mL
  Growth temperature: 37°C
  Growth strain: DH5alpha
  Copy number: High Copy
Gene/Insert
  Gene/Insert name: microRNA 730 Dendra2
  Species: D. rerio (zebrafish)
  Cloning method: Ligation Independent Cloning
Terms and licenses: Academic/Nonprofit Terms; Industry Terms: Not Available to Industry
How to cite: Tol2-lyzC-microRNA 730-Dendra2 was a gift from Qing Deng (Addgene plasmid # 97133 ; http://n2t.net/addgene:97133 ; RRID:Addgene_97133)
